>Addgene plasmid #49005 | 645 pCS2-etv2 | depositor full sequence | sequence record 71928 | 645 pCS2-etv2 sequence 5259 bps
CGCCATTCTGCCTGGGGACGTCGGAGCAAGCTTGATTTAGGTGACACTATAGAATACAAGCTACTTGTTC
TTTTTGCAGGATCCCATCGATTCGAATTCAAGGATCAACAAGTTTGTACAAAAAAGCAGGCTTAACCATG
GAAATGTACCAATCTGGATTTTACACAGAAGACTTCAGAACTCAGGAGGTTCCTGCTGGTTTCGACTTCA
GTTCATATGACTGCAGTGGTGAAGACCTGTCCTTTTTATTAGACAGCAAAGGACCCGTCCAACAGCAGTA
TGCCGAAAACTACTCCGAGCCTCAGAAGGAGCTGTTGCACAAAGGTCATGTTCTCACAGTCGACTCTGGG
CTGTTCAATCTGGACTCTTTCCCTGAGTTCAGCAACTGGGCAGCATACACTAATATTCCAGAAGGAATGG
TTGCAGACAGACAGCAGGTTGGCTTTCAGGAATCAACTCAAACCTACCAGAACCTCGTCCCTCTCTGCAC
TCCAGCACAAAGCAGTACATTCAGTCCCACAATGGACACCAGCAGCCATTACCAACCTGGGAAAGGCCCA
AGTCACAGAGGAGCATCCGGGACCGCCAGCCTTGACCATTTGGGTGAATCAGACAGAACATATGGTTTGT
ATGAAGCAGAGCAGCAAAGCAGGTCTTCATATTGGTCCGACTACCCCTCACCCGGTTACTGCAGCTCCAT
GCCGCTGAGCCAGCCTGCATCCTCCTCATCCCCTCCGGTCAGTCAGTCCGCTGAGCACTTCTGCCCCCGC
GTGGTCAAAAGACGCAGCGCTCCTCCTCAAAGATCAGACAGAGAGGGCGAGATCACGCCAATGTCCGCCT
ACCCAGGATCTGGACCCATCCAGCTTTGGCAGTTTCTGCTAGAACTCCTGCTGGATTCTGCTTGCCACAC
TTTTATAAGTTGGACTGGTGATGGCTGGGAGTTTAAAATGTCAGATCCCGCTGAGGTGGCGAAGCGGTGG
GGCCAGTGTAAAAACAAGCCTAAAATGAACTATGAGAAGCTCAGTCGTGGCCTGCGTTACTACTACCACA
AAAACATCATTCACAAAACGGCGGGAAAGCGCTACGTCTACCGCTTTGTCTGTGACGTGCAGGGCATGCT
TGGAAAAACTGCACACGAAGTCTTAGCAAGTCTAAACATCTCCCCGAATGCAGCATCTCCACAGTCTGTA
GCAAACACAAGCCGCTCAGAGGAAACCACAGAGTCCTGGACACATTAGACCCAGCTTTCTTGTACAAAGT
GGTTGATCCTCTCGAGCCTCTAGAACTATAGTGAGTCGTATTACGTAGATCCAGACATGATAAGATACAT
TGATGAGTTTGGACAAACCACAACTAGAATGCAGTGAAAAAAATGCTTTATTTGTGAAATTTGTGATGCT
ATTGCTTTATTTGTAACCATTATAAGCTGCAATAAACAAGTTAACAACAACAATTGCATTCATTTTATGT
TTCAGGTTCAGGGGGAGGTGTGGGAGGTTTTTTAATTCGCGGCCGCGGCGCCAATGCATTGGGCCCGGTA
CCCAGCTTTTGTTCCCTTTAGTGAGGGTTAATTGCGCGCTTGGCGTAATCATGGTCATAGCTGTTTCCTG
TGTGAAATTGTTATCCGCTCACAATTCCACACAACATACGAGCCGGAAGCATAAAGTGTAAAGCCTGGGG
TGCCTAATGAGTGAGCTAACTCACATTAATTGCGTTGCGCTCACTGCCCGCTTTCCAGTCGGGAAACCTG
TCGTGCCAGCTGCATTAATGAATCGGCCAACGCGCGGGGAGAGGCGGTTTGCGTATTGGGCGCTCTTCCG
CTTCCTCGCTCACTGACTCGCTGCGCTCGGTCGTTCGGCTGCGGCGAGCGGTATCAGCTCACTCAAAGGC
GGTAATACGGTTATCCACAGAATCAGGGGATAACGCAGGAAAGAACATGTGAGCAAAAGGCCAGCAAAAG
GCCAGGAACCGTAAAAAGGCCGCGTTGCTGGCGTTTTTCCATAGGCTCCGCCCCCCTGACGAGCATCACA
AAAATCGACGCTCAAGTCAGAGGTGGCGAAACCCGACAGGACTATAAAGATACCAGGCGTTTCCCCCTGG
AAGCTCCCTCGTGCGCTCTCCTGTTCCGACCCTGCCGCTTACCGGATACCTGTCCGCCTTTCTCCCTTCG
GGAAGCGTGGCGCTTTCTCATAGCTCACGCTGTAGGTATCTCAGTTCGGTGTAGGTCGTTCGCTCCAAGC
TGGGCTGTGTGCACGAACCCCCCGTTCAGCCCGACCGCTGCGCCTTATCCGGTAACTATCGTCTTGAGTC
CAACCCGGTAAGACACGACTTATCGCCACTGGCAGCAGCCACTGGTAACAGGATTAGCAGAGCGAGGTAT
GTAGGCGGTGCTACAGAGTTCTTGAAGTGGTGGCCTAACTACGGCTACACTAGAAGGACAGTATTTGGTA
TCTGCGCTCTGCTGAAGCCAGTTACCTTCGGAAAAAGAGTTGGTAGCTCTTGATCCGGCAAACAAACCAC
CGCTGGTAGCGGTGGTTTTTTTGTTTGCAAGCAGCAGATTACGCGCAGAAAAAAAGGATCTCAAGAAGAT
CCTTTGATCTTTTCTACGGGGTCTGACGCTCAGTGGAACGAAAACTCACGTTAAGGGATTTTGGTCATGA
GATTATCAAAAAGGATCTTCACCTAGATCCTTTTAAATTAAAAATGAAGTTTTAAATCAATCTAAAGTAT
ATATGAGTAAACTTGGTCTGACAGTTACCAATGCTTAATCAGTGAGGCACCTATCTCAGCGATCTGTCTA
TTTCGTTCATCCATAGTTGCCTGACTCCCCGTCGTGTAGATAACTACGATACGGGAGGGCTTACCATCTG
GCCCCAGTGCTGCAATGATACCGCGAGACCCACGCTCACCGGCTCCAGATTTATCAGCAATAAACCAGCC
AGCCGGAAGGGCCGAGCGCAGAAGTGGTCCTGCAACTTTATCCGCCTCCATCCAGTCTATTAATTGTTGC
CGGGAAGCTAGAGTAAGTAGTTCGCCAGTTAATAGTTTGCGCAACGTTGTTGCCATTGCTACAGGCATCG
TGGTGTCACGCTCGTCGTTTGGTATGGCTTCATTCAGCTCCGGTTCCCAACGATCAAGGCGAGTTACATG
ATCCCCCATGTTGTGCAAAAAAGCGGTTAGCTCCTTCGGTCCTCCGATCGTTGTCAGAAGTAAGTTGGCC
GCAGTGTTATCACTCATGGTTATGGCAGCACTGCATAATTCTCTTACTGTCATGCCATCCGTAAGATGCT
TTTCTGTGACTGGTGAGTACTCAACCAAGTCATTCTGAGAATAGTGTATGCGGCGACCGAGTTGCTCTTG
CCCGGCGTCAATACGGGATAATACCGCGCCACATAGCAGAACTTTAAAAGTGCTCATCATTGGAAAACGT
TCTTCGGGGCGAAAACTCTCAAGGATCTTACCGCTGTTGAGATCCAGTTCGATGTAACCCACTCGTGCAC
CCAACTGATCTTCAGCATCTTTTACTTTCACCAGCGTTTCTGGGTGAGCAAAAACAGGAAGGCAAAATGC
CGCAAAAAAGGGAATAAGGGCGACACGGAAATGTTGAATACTCATACTCTTCCTTTTTCAATATTATTGA
AGCATTTATCAGGGTTATTGTCTCATGAGCGGATACATATTTGAATGTATTTAGAAAAATAAACAAATAG
GGGTTCCGCGCACATTTCCCCGAAAAGTGCCACCTAAATTGTAAGCGTTAATATTTTGTTAAAATTCGCG
TTAAATTTTTGTTAAATCAGCTCATTTTTTAACCAATAGGCCGAAATCGGCAAAATCCCTTATAAATCAA
AAGAATAGACCGAGATAGGGT
[37 nt withheld, positions 3872-3908]
AAAGAACGTGGACTCCAACGTCAAAGG
[49 nt withheld, positions 3936-3984]
T
[91 nt withheld, positions 3986-4076]
G
[124 nt withheld, positions 4078-4201]
CCCATTCGCCATTCAGGCTGCGCAACTGTTGGGAAGGGCGATCGGTGCGGGCCTCTTCGCTATTACGCCA
GTCGACCATAGCCAATTCAATATGGCGTATATGGACTCATGCCAATTCAATATGGTGGATCTGGACCTGT
GCCAATTCAATATGGCGTATATGGACTCGTGCCAATTCAATATGGTGGATCTGGACCCCAGCCAATTCAA
TATGGCGGACTTGGCACCATGCCAATTCAATATGGCGGACTTGGCACTGTGCCAACTGGGGAGGGGTCTA
CTTGGCACGGTGCCAAGTTTGAGGAGGGGTCTTGGCCCTGTGCCAAGTCCGCCATATTGAATTGGCATGG
TGCCAATAATGGCGGCCATATTGGCTATATGCCAGGATCAATATATAGGCAATATCCAATATGGCCCTAT
GCCAATATGGCTATTGGCCAGGTTCAATACTATGTATTGGCCCTATGCCATATAGTATTCCATATATGGG
TTTTCCTATTGACGTAGATAGCCCCTCCCAATGGGCGGTCCCATATACCATATATGGGGCTTCCTAATAC
CGCCCATAGCCACTCCCCCATTGACGTCAATGGTCTCTATATATGGTCTTTCCTATTGACGTCATATGGG
CGGTCCTATTGACGTATATGGCGCCTCCCCCATTGACGTCAATTACGGTAAATGGCCCGCCTGGCTCAAT
GCCCATTGACGTCAATAGGACCACCCACCATTGACGTCAATGGGATGGCTCATTGCCCATTCATATCCGT
TCTCACGCCCCCTATTGACGTCAATGACGGTAAATGGCCCACTTGGCAGTACATCAATATCTATTAATAG
TAACTTGGCAAGTACATTACTATTGGAAGGACGCCAGGGTACATTGGCAGTACTCCCATTGACGTCAATG
GCGGTAAATGGCCCGCGATGGCTGCCAAGTACATCCCCATTGACGTCAATGGGGAGGGGCAATGACGCAA
ATGGGCGTTCCATTGACGTAAATGGGCGGTAGGCGTGCCTAATGGGAGGTCTATATAAGCAATGCTCGTT
TAGGGAAC
Features (pLannotate 1.2.2; 17 found; start..end, strand, type, name):
     35..53      +  promoter       SP6 promoter: promoter for bacteriophage SP6 RNA polymerase
    108..132     +  protein_bind   attB1: mutant version of attB; recombination site for the Gateway® BP reaction BP Clonase™
    846..1118    +  CDS            FEV (fragment): FEV_HUMAN - Also known as PET1. Experimental evidence at protein level: Swiss-Prot protein existence level 1. Functions as a transcriptional regulator. According to PubMed:12761502, it functions as a transcriptional repressor. Functions in the differentiation and the maintenance of the central serotonergic neurons. May play a role in cell growth. From Homo sapiens (Human).
   1239..1263    -  protein_bind   attB2: mutant version of attB; recombination site for the Gateway® BP reaction BP Clonase™
   1286..1303    -  promoter       T7 promoter (fragment): promoter for bacteriophage T7 RNA polymerase
   1308..1442    -  polyA_signal   SV40 poly(A) signal: SV40 polyadenylation signal
   1555..1573    -  promoter       T3 promoter: promoter for bacteriophage T3 RNA polymerase
   1618..1634    -  protein_bind   lac operator: The lac repressor binds to the lac operator to inhibit transcription in E. coli. This inhibition can be relieved by adding lactose or isopropyl-β-D-thiogalactopyranoside (IPTG). lac repressor encoded by lacI
   1642..1672    -  promoter       lac promoter: promoter for the E. coli lac operon
   1687..1708    -  protein_bind   CAP binding site: CAP binding activates transcription in the presence of cAMP. E. coli catabolite activator protein
   1721..1813    -  CDS            lacI (fragment): lac repressor; lacI; The lac repressor binds to the lac operator to inhibit transcription in E. coli. This inhibition can be relieved by adding lactose or isopropyl-β-D-thiogalactopyranoside (IPTG).
   1996..2584    -  rep_origin     ori: high-copy-number ColE1/pMB1/pBR322/pUC origin of replication
   2755..3615    -  CDS            AmpR: β-lactamase; bla; confers resistance to ampicillin, carbenicillin, and related antibiotics
   3616..3720    -  promoter       AmpR promoter: bla
   3773..4201    -  rep_origin     f1 ori (sequence partly withheld): f1 bacteriophage origin of replication; arrow indicates direction of (+) strand synthesis
   4206..4272    -  CDS            lacZα (fragment): LacZα fragment of β-galactosidase; lacZ fragment
   4275..5259    +  promoter       CMV IE94 promoter: enhancer/promoter region of simian cytomegalovirus major immediate early transcription unit IE94
