[The description below was written by a language model from this plasmid's Addgene catalogue record and pLannotate feature annotations shown in this document.]
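Description:
645 pCS2-etv2 is a 5,259 bp multipurpose expression and transcription plasmid carrying the zebrafish (D. rerio) ets variant gene 2, etv2 (also known as etsrp). The roughly 1.1 kb insert was moved into the pCS-dest backbone by Gateway cloning. The plasmid is maintained in E. coli through a high-copy ColE1/pUC-type origin and selected with ampicillin via the β-lactamase gene. An f1 origin is also present, along with remnants of lac regulatory sequences and short lacZα and lacI fragments inherited from the parent vector.

The etv2 insert sits between attB1 and attB2 sites left by the Gateway recombination. The annotation software labels part of it as a fragment of human FEV. This most likely reflects similarity in the conserved ETS DNA-binding domain rather than a human sequence. Upstream, the simian cytomegalovirus IE94 enhancer/promoter runs across the plasmid's numbering origin into an SP6 promoter, and both point into the insert in the sense direction. The CMV element can therefore drive expression in mammalian or other vertebrate cells, while SP6 allows in vitro synthesis of sense mRNA. An SV40 polyadenylation signal lies downstream of the insert, although the feature table annotates it on the reverse strand.

A partial T7 promoter next to attB2 and a T3 promoter beyond the poly(A) signal both face back toward the insert, which permits antisense transcription for riboprobes. These arrangements match the stated purposes: mammalian expression of Etv2, in vitro transcription, and a template for in situ hybridization probes. The associated work examined post-transcriptional repression of Etv2 during vascular development.
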