Addgene plasmid #49005: 645 pCS2-etv2
Purpose: Mammalian Expression vector, In-situ probe template and in vitro transcription vector for zebrafish Etv2
Depositing lab: Nathan Lawson. Depositing organization: University of Massachusetts, Worcester. Publication: Post-transcriptional mechanisms contribute to Etv2 repression during vascular development. Moore JC, Sheppard S, Shestopalov IA, Chen JK, Lawson N. Dev Biol. 2013 Sep 11. pii: S0012-1606(13)00470-3. doi: 10.1016/j.ydbio.2013.08.028. PubMed 24036310.
Backbone
  Vector backbone: pCS-dest
  Total vector size (bp): 5259
  Vector type: Mammalian Expression ; invitro transcription, riboprobe template
Growth in bacteria
  Bacterial resistance: Ampicillin, 100 μg/mL
  Growth temperature: 37°C
  Growth strain: Top10
  Copy number: Unknown
Gene/Insert
  Gene/Insert name: ets variant gene 2 (alt name: etv2)
  Species: D. rerio (zebrafish)
  Insert size (bp): 1133
  Entrez Gene: etsrp (a.k.a. ets1b, etv2, grc, wu:fc49b07, zgc:153819)
  Cloning method: Gateway Cloning
  Sequencing primers: 5′ Sp6; 3′ T7
Terms and licenses: Academic/Nonprofit Terms; Industry Terms: Not Available to Industry
How to cite: 645 pCS2-etv2 was a gift from Nathan Lawson (Addgene plasmid # 49005 ; http://n2t.net/addgene:49005 ; RRID:Addgene_49005)
