>Addgene plasmid #49005 | 645 pCS2-etv2 | addgene partial sequence | sequence record 73191 | SP6 5'-ATTTAGGTGACACTATAG-3'
TCGAATTCGAATTCAAGGATCAACAAGTTTGTACAAAAAAGCAGGCTTAACCATGGAAATGTACCAATCT
GGATTTTATACAGAAGACTTCAGAACTCAGGAGGTTCCTGCTGGTTTCGACTTCAGTTCATATGACTGCA
GTGGTGAAGACCTGTCCTTTTTATTAGACAGCAAAGGACCCGTCCAACAGCAGTATGCCGAAAACTACTC
CGAGCCTCAGAAGGAGCTGTTGCACAAAGGTCATGTTCTCACAGTCGACTCTGGGCTGTTCAATCTGGAC
TCTTTCCCTGAGTTCAGCAACTGGGCAGCATACACTAATATTCCAGAAGGAATGGTTGCAGACAGACAGC
AGGTTGGCTTTCAGGAATCAACTCAAACCTACCAGAACCTCGTCCCTCTCTGCACTCCAGCACAAAGCAG
TACATTCAGTCCCACAATGGACACCAGCAGCCATTACCAACCTGGGAAAGGCCCAAGTCACAGAGGAGCA
TCCGGGACCGCCAGCCTTGACCATTTGGGTGAATCAGACAGGACATATGGTTTGTATGAAGCAGAGCAGC
AAAGCAGGTCTTCATATTGGTCCGACTACCCCTCACCCGGTTACTGCAGCTCCATGCCGCTGAGCCAGCC
TGCATCCTCCTCATCCCCTCCGGTCAGTCAGTCCGCTGAGCACTTCTGCCCCCGCGTGGTCAAAAGACGC
AGCGCTCCTCCTCAAAGATCAGACAGAGAGGGCGAGATCACGCCAATGTCCGCCTACCCAGGATCTGGAC
CCATCCAGCTTTGGCAGTTTCTGCTAGAACTCCTGCTGGATTCTGCTTGCCACACTTTTATAAGTTGGAC
TGGTGATGGCTGGGAGTTTAAAATGTCAGATCCCGCTGA
